>Addgene plasmid #76689 | IGF1R gRNA (BRDN0001146028) | addgene full sequence | sequence record 186312 | Addgene Assembled Sequence
CCCGGGTGCAAAGATGGATAAAGTTTTAAACAGAGAGGAATCTTTGCAGCTAATGGACCTTCTAGGTCTT
GAAAGGAGTGGGAATTGGCTCCGGTGCCCGTCAGTGGGCAGAGCGCACATCGCCCACAGTCCCCGAGAAG
TTGGGGGGAGGGGTCGGCAATTGATCCGGTGCCTAGAGAAGGTGGCGCGGGGTAAACTGGGAAAGTGATG
TCGTGTACTGGCTCCGCCTTTTTCCCGAGGGTGGGGGAGAACCGTATATAAGTGCAGTAGTCGCCGTGAA
CGTTCTTTTTCGCAACGGGTTTGCCGCCAGAACACAGGTAAGTGCCGTGTGTGGTTCCCGCGGGCCTGGC
CTCTTTACGGGTTATGGCCCTTGCGTGCCTTGAATTACTTCCACCTGGCTGCAGTACGTGATTCTTGATC
CCGAGCTTCGGGTTGGAAGTGGGTGGGAGAGTTCGAGGCCTTGCGCTTAAGGAGCCCCTTCGCCTCGTGC
TTGAGTTGAGGCCTGGCCTGGGCGCTGGGGCCGCCGCGTGCGAATCTGGTGGCACCTTCGCGCCTGTCTC
GCTGCTTTCGATAAGTCTCTAGCCATTTAAAATTTTTGATGACCTGCTGCGACGCTTTTTTTCTGGCAAG
ATAGTCTTGTAAATGCGGGCCAAGATCTGCACACTGGTATTTCGGTTTTTGGGGCCGCGGGCGGCGACGG
GGCCCGTGCGTCCCAGCGCACATGTTCGGCGAGGCGGGGCCTGCGAGCGCGGCCACCGAGAATCGGACGG
GGGTAGTCTCAAGCTGGCCGGCCTGCTCTGGTGCCTGGCCTCGCGCCGCCGTGTATCGCCCCGCCCTGGG
CGGCAAGGCTGGCCCGGTCGGCACCAGTTGCGTGAGCGGAAAGATGGCCGCTTCCCGGCCCTGCTGCAGG
GAGCTCAAAATGGAGGACGCGGCGCTCGGGAGAGCGGGCGGGTGAGTCACCCACACAAAGGAAAAGGGCC
TTTCCGTCCTCAGCCGTCGCTTCATGTGACTCCACGGAGTACCGGGCGCCGTCCAGGCACCTCGATTAGT
TCTCGAGCTTTTGGAGTACGTCGTCTTTAGGTTGGGGGGAGGGGTTTTATGCGATGGAGTTTCCCCACAC
TGAGTGGGTGGAGACTGAAGTTAGGCCAGCTTGGCACTTGATGTAATTCTCCTTGGAATTTGCCCTTTTT
GAGTTTGGATCTTGGTTCATTCTCAAGCCTCAGACAGTGGTTCAAAGTTTTTTTCTTCCATTTCAGGTGT
CGTGACGTACGGCCACCATGACCGAGTACAAGCCCACGGTGCGCCTCGCCACCCGCGACGACGTCCCCAG
GGCCGTACGCACCCTCGCCGCCGCGTTCGCCGACTACCCCGCCACGCGCCACACCGTCGATCCGGACCGC
CACATCGAGCGGGTCACCGAGCTGCAAGAACTCTTCCTCACGCGCGTCGGGCTCGACATCGGCAAGGTGT
GGGTCGCGGACGACGGCGCCGCCGTGGCGGTCTGGACCACGCCGGAGAGCGTCGAAGCGGGGGCGGTGTT
CGCCGAGATCGGCCCGCGCATGGCCGAGTTGAGCGGTTCCCGGCTGGCCGCGCAGCAACAGATGGAAGGC
CTCCTGGCGCCGCACCGGCCCAAGGAGCCCGCGTGGTTCCTGGCCACCGTCGGAGTCTCGCCCGACCACC
AGGGCAAGGGTCTGGGCAGCGCCGTCGTGCTCCCCGGAGTGGAGGCGGCCGAGCGCGCCGGGGTGCCCGC
CTTCCTGGAGACCTCCGCGCCCCGCAACCTCCCCTTCTACGAGCGGCTCGGCTTCACCGTCACCGCCGAC
GTCGAGGTGCCCGAAGGACCGCGCACCTGGTGCATGACCCGCAAGCCCGGTGCCTGAACGCGTTAAGTCG
ACAATCAACCTCTGGATTACAAAATTTGTGAAAGATTGACTGGTATTCTTAACTATGTTGCTCCTTTTAC
GCTATGTGGATACGCTGCTTTAATGCCTTTGTATCATGCTATTGCTTCCCGTATGGCTTTCATTTTCTCC
TCCTTGTATAAATCCTGGTTGCTGTCTCTTTATGAGGAGTTGTGGCCCGTTGTCAGGCAACGTGGCGTGG
TGTGCACTGTGTTTGCTGACGCAACCCCCACTGGTTGGGGCATTGCCACCACCTGTCAGCTCCTTTCCGG
GACTTTCGCTTTCCCCCTCCCTATTGCCACGGCGGAACTCATCGCCGCCTGCCTTGCCCGCTGCTGGACA
GGGGCTCGGCTGTTGGGCACTGACAATTCCGTGGTGTTGTCGGGGAAATCATCGTCCTTTCCTTGGCTGC
TCGCCTGTGTTGCCACCTGGATTCTGCGCGGGACGTCCTTCTGCTACGTCCCTTCGGCCCTCAATCCAGC
GGACCTTCCTTCCCGCGGCCTGCTGCCGGCTCTGCGGCCTCTTCCGCGTCTTCGCCTTCGCCCTCAGACG
AGTCGGATCTCCCTTTGGGCCGCCTCCCCGCGTCGACTTTAAGACCAATGACTTACAAGGCAGCTGTAGA
TCTTAGCCACTTTTTAAAAGAAAAGGGGGGACTGGAAGGGCTAATTCACTCCCAACGAAGACAAGATCTG
CTTTTTGCTTGTACTGGGTCTCTCTGGTTAGACCAGATCTGAGCCTGGGAGCTCTCTGGCTAACTAGGGA
ACCCACTGCTTAAGCCTCAATAAAGCTTGCCTTGAGTGCTTCAAGTAGTGTGTGCCCGTCTGTTGTGTGA
CTCTGGTAACTAGAGATCCCTCAGACCCTTTTAGTCAGTGTGGAAAATCTCTAGCAGTACGTATAGTAGT
TCATGTCATCTTATTATTCAGTATTTATAACTTGCAAAGAAATGAATATCAGAGAGTGAGAGGAACTTGT
TTATTGCAGCTTATAATGGTTACAAATAAAGCAATAGCATCACAAATTTCACAAATAAAGCATTTTTTTC
ACTGCATTCTAGTTGTGGTTTGTCCAAACTCATCAATGTATCTTATCATGTCTGGCTCTAGCTATCCCGC
CCCTAACTCCGCCCATCCCGCCCCTAACTCCGCCCAGTTCCGCCCATTCTCCGCCCCATGGCTGACTAAT
TTTTTTTATTTATGCAGAGGCCGAGGCCGCCTCGGCCTCTGAGCTATTCCAGAAGTAGTGAGGAGGCTTT
TTTGGAGGCCTAGGGACGTACCCAATTCGCCCTATAGTGAGTCGTATTACGCGCGCTCACTGGCCGTCGT
TTTACAACGTCGTGACTGGGAAAACCCTGGCGTTACCCAACTTAATCGCCTTGCAGCACATCCCCCTTTC
GCCAGCTGGCGTAATAGCGAAGAGGCCCGCACCGATCGCCCTTCCCAACAGTTGCGCAGCCTGAATGGCG
AATGGG
[124 nt withheld, positions 3367-3490]
C
[91 nt withheld, positions 3492-3582]
A
[49 nt withheld, positions 3584-3632]
CCTTTGACGTTGGAGTCCACGTTCTTT
[37 nt withheld, positions 3660-3696]
ACCCTATCTCGGTCTATTCTTTTGATTTATAAGGGATTTTGCCGATTTCGGCCTATTGGTTAAAAAATGA
GCTGATTTAACAAAAATTTAACGCGAATTTTAACAAAATATTAACGCTTACAATTTAGGTGGCACTTTTC
GGGGAAATGTGCGCGGAACCCCTATTTGTTTATTTTTCTAAATACATTCAAATATGTATCCGCTCATGAG
ACAATAACCCTGATAAATGCTTCAATAATATTGAAAAAGGAAGAGTATGAGTATTCAACATTTCCGTGTC
GCCCTTATTCCCTTTTTTGCGGCATTTTGCCTTCCTGTTTTTGCTCACCCAGAAACGCTGGTGAAAGTAA
AAGATGCTGAAGATCAGTTGGGTGCACGAGTGGGTTACATCGAACTGGATCTCAACAGCGGTAAGATCCT
TGAGAGTTTTCGCCCCGAAGAACGTTTTCCAATGATGAGCACTTTTAAAGTTCTGCTATGTGGCGCGGTA
TTATCCCGTATTGACGCCGGGCAAGAGCAACTCGGTCGCCGCATACACTATTCTCAGAATGACTTGGTTG
AGTACTCACCAGTCACAGAAAAGCATCTTACGGATGGCATGACAGTAAGAGAATTATGCAGTGCTGCCAT
AACCATGAGTGATAACACTGCGGCCAACTTACTTCTGACAACGATCGGAGGACCGAAGGAGCTAACCGCT
TTTTTGCACAACATGGGGGATCATGTAACTCGCCTTGATCGTTGGGAACCGGAGCTGAATGAAGCCATAC
CAAACGACGAGCGTGACACCACGATGCCTGTAGCAATGGCAACAACGTTGCGCAAACTATTAACTGGCGA
ACTACTTACTCTAGCTTCCCGGCAACAATTAATAGACTGGATGGAGGCGGATAAAGTTGCAGGACCACTT
CTGCGCTCGGCCCTTCCGGCTGGCTGGTTTATTGCTGATAAATCTGGAGCCGGTGAGCGTGGGTCTCGCG
GTATCATTGCAGCACTGGGGCCAGATGGTAAGCCCTCCCGTATCGTAGTTATCTACACGACGGGGAGTCA
GGCAACTATGGATGAACGAAATAGACAGATCGCTGAGATAGGTGCCTCACTGATTAAGCATTGGTAACTG
TCAGACCAAGTTTACTCATATATACTTTAGATTGATTTAAAACTTCATTTTTAATTTAAAAGGATCTAGG
TGAAGATCCTTTTTGATAATCTCATGACCAAAATCCCTTAACGTGAGTTTTCGTTCCACTGAGCGTCAGA
CCCCGTAGAAAAGATCAAAGGATCTTCTTGAGATCCTTTTTTTCTGCGCGTAATCTGCTGCTTGCAAACA
AAAAAACCACCGCTACCAGCGGTGGTTTGTTTGCCGGATCAAGAGCTACCAACTCTTTTTCCGAAGGTAA
CTGGCTTCAGCAGAGCGCAGATACCAAATACTGTTCTTCTAGTGTAGCCGTAGTTAGGCCACCACTTCAA
GAACTCTGTAGCACCGCCTACATACCTCGCTCTGCTAATCCTGTTACCAGTGGCTGCTGCCAGTGGCGAT
AAGTCGTGTCTTACCGGGTTGGACTCAAGACGATAGTTACCGGATAAGGCGCAGCGGTCGGGCTGAACGG
GGGGTTCGTGCACACAGCCCAGCTTGGAGCGAACGACCTACACCGAACTGAGATACCTACAGCGTGAGCT
ATGAGAAAGCGCCACGCTTCCCGAAGGGAGAAAGGCGGACAGGTATCCGGTAAGCGGCAGGGTCGGAACA
GGAGAGCGCACGAGGGAGCTTCCAGGGGGAAACGCCTGGTATCTTTATAGTCCTGTCGGGTTTCGCCACC
TCTGACTTGAGCGTCGATTTTTGTGATGCTCGTCAGGGGGGCGGAGCCTATGGAAAAACGCCAGCAACGC
GGCCTTTTTACGGTTCCTGGCCTTTTGCTGGCCTTTTGCTCACATGTTCTTTCCTGCGTTATCCCCTGAT
TCTGTGGATAACCGTATTACCGCCTTTGAGTGAGCTGATACCGCTCGCCGCAGCCGAACGACCGAGCGCA
GCGAGTCAGTGAGCGAGGAAGCGGAAGAGCGCCCAATACGCAAACCGCCTCTCCCCGCGCGTTGGCCGAT
TCATTAATGCAGCTGGCACGACAGGTTTCCCGACTGGAAAGCGGGCAGTGAGCGCAACGCAATTAATGTG
AGTTAGCTCACTCATTAGGCACCCCAGGCTTTACACTTTATGCTTCCGGCTCGTATGTTGTGTGGAATTG
TGAGCGGATAACAATTTCACACAGGAAACAGCTATGACCATGATTACGCCAAGCGCGCAATTAACCCTCA
CTAAAGGGAACAAAAGCTGGAGCTGCAAGCTTAATGTAGTCTTATGCAATACTCTTGTAGTCTTGCAACA
TGGTAACGATGAGTTAGCAACATGCCTTACAAGGAGAGAAAAAGCACCGTGCATGCCGATTGGTGGAAGT
AAGGTGGTACGATCGTGCCTTATTAGGAAGGCAACAGACGGGTCTGACATGGATTGGACGAACCACTGAA
TTGCCGCATTGCAGAGATATTGTATTTAAGTGCCTAGCTCGATACATAAACGGGTCTCTCTGGTTAGACC
AGATCTGAGCCTGGGAGCTCTCTGGCTAACTAGGGAACCCACTGCTTAAGCCTCAATAAAGCTTGCCTTG
AGTGCTTCAAGTAGTGTGTGCCCGTCTGTTGTGTGACTCTGGTAACTAGAGATCCCTCAGACCCTTTTAG
TCAGTGTGGAAAATCTCTAGCAGTGGCGCCCGAACAGGGACTTGAAAGCGAAAGGGAAACCAGAGGAGCT
CTCTCGACGCAGGACTCGGCTTGCTGAAGCGCGCACGGCAAGAGGCGAGGGGCGGCGACTGGTGAGTACG
CCAAAAATTTTGACTAGCGGAGGCTAGAAGGAGAGAGATGGGTGCGAGAGCGTCAGTATTAAGCGGGGGA
GAATTAGATCGCGATGGGAAAAAATTCGGTTAAGGCCAGGGGGAAAGAAAAAATATAAATTAAAACATAT
AGTATGGGCAAGCAGGGAGCTAGAACGATTCGCAGTTAATCCTGGCCTGTTAGAAACATCAGAAGGCTGT
AGACAAATACTGGGACAGCTACAACCATCCCTTCAGACAGGATCAGAAGAACTTAGATCATTATATAATA
CAGTAGCAACCCTCTATTGTGTGCATCAAAGGATAGAGATAAAAGACACCAAGGAAGCTTTAGACAAGAT
AGAGGAAGAGCAAAACAAAAGTAAGACCACCGCACAGCAAGCGGCCGCTGATCTTCAGACCTGGAGGAGG
AGATATGAGGGACAATTGGAGAAGTGAATTATATAAATATAAAGTAGTAAAAATTGAACCATTAGGAGTA
GCACCCACCAAGGCAAAGAGAAGAGTGGTGCAGAGAGAAAAAAGAGCAGTGGGAATAGGAGCTTTGTTCC
TTGGGTTCTTGGGAGCAGCAGGAAGCACTATGGGCGCAGCGTCAATGACGCTGACGGTACAGGCCAGACA
ATTATTGTCTGGTATAGTGCAGCAGCAGAACAATTTGCTGAGGGCTATTGAGGCGCAACAGCATCTGTTG
CAACTCACAGTCTGGGGCATCAAGCAGCTCCAGGCAAGAATCCTGGCTGTGGAAAGATACCTAAAGGATC
AACAGCTCCTGGGGATTTGGGGTTGCTCTGGAAAACTCATTTGCACCACTGCTGTGCCTTGGAATGCTAG
TTGGAGTAATAAATCTCTGGAACAGATTTGGAATCACACGACCTGGATGGAGTGGGACAGAGAAATTAAC
AATTACACAAGCTTAATACACTCCTTAATTGAAGAATCGCAAAACCAGCAAGAAAAGAATGAACAAGAAT
TATTGGAATTAGATAAATGGGCAAGTTTGTGGAATTGGTTTAACATAACAAATTGGCTGTGGTATATAAA
ATTATTCATAATGATAGTAGGAGGCTTGGTAGGTTTAAGAATAGTTTTTGCTGTACTTTCTATAGTGAAT
AGAGTTAGGCAGGGATATTCACCATTATCGTTTCAGACCCACCTCCCAACCCCGAGGGGACCCAGAGAGG
GCCTATTTCCCATGATTCCTTCATATTTGCATATACGATACAAGGCTGTTAGAGAGATAATTAGAATTAA
TTTGACTGTAAACACAAAGATATTAGTACAAAATACGTGACGTAGAAAGTAATAATTTCTTGGGTAGTTT
GCAGTTTTAAAATTATGTTTTAAAATGGACTATCATATGCTTACCGTAACTTGAAAGTATTTCGATTTCT
TGGCTTTATATATCTTGTGGAAAGGACGAAACACCGGGTACAATGTGAAAGGCCGAGTTTTAGAGCTAGA
AATAGCAAGTTAAAATAAGGCTAGTCCGTTATCAACTTGAAAAAGTGGCACCGAGTCGGTGCTTTTTTAA
GCTTGGCGTAACTAGATCTTGAGACAAATGGCAGTATTCATCCACAATTTTAAAAGAAAAGGGGGGATTG
GGGGGTACAGTGCAGGGGAAAGAATAGTAGACATAATAGCAACAGACATACAAACTAAAGAATTACAAAA
ACAAATTACAAAAATTCAAAATTTTCGGGTTTATTACAGGGACAGCAGAGATCCACTTTGGCGCCGGCTC
GAGGGGG
Features (pLannotate 1.2.2; 29 found; start..end, strand, type, name):
     14..80      +  CDS            small t antigen (fragment): SV40 (simian virus 40) small t antigen
    106..317     +  promoter       EF-1α core promoter: core promoter for human elongation factor EF-1α
    318..1256    +  intron         EF-1α intron A: intron upstream of the start codon of human EF-1α
   1278..1877    +  CDS            PuroR (fragment): puromycin N-acetyltransferase; pac from Streptomyces; confers resistance to puromycin
   1893..2481    +  misc_feature   WPRE: woodchuck hepatitis virus posttranscriptional regulatory element
   2532..2551    +  misc_feature   cPPT/CTS (fragment): central polypurine tract and central termination sequence of HIV-1
   2553..2786    +  LTR            3' LTR (ΔU3): self-inactivating 3' long terminal repeat (LTR) from HIV-1
   2864..2985    +  polyA_signal   SV40 poly(A) signal: SV40 polyadenylation signal
   3025..3160    +  rep_origin     SV40 ori: SV40 origin of replication
   3181..3199    -  promoter       T7 promoter: promoter for bacteriophage T7 RNA polymerase
   3207..3362    +  CDS            lacZα (fragment): LacZα fragment of β-galactosidase; lacZ fragment
   3367..3795    +  rep_origin     f1 ori (sequence partly withheld): f1 bacteriophage origin of replication; arrow indicates direction of (+) strand synthesis
   3848..3952    +  promoter       AmpR promoter: bla
   3953..4813    +  CDS            AmpR: β-lactamase; bla; confers resistance to ampicillin, carbenicillin, and related antibiotics
   4984..5572    +  rep_origin     ori: high-copy-number ColE1/pMB1/pBR322/pUC origin of replication
   5755..5847    +  CDS            lacI (fragment): lac repressor; lacI; The lac repressor binds to the lac operator to inhibit transcription in E. coli. This inhibition can be relieved by adding lactose or isopropyl-β-D-thiogalactopyranoside (IPTG).
   5860..5881    +  protein_bind   CAP binding site: CAP binding activates transcription in the presence of cAMP. E. coli catabolite activator protein
   5896..5926    +  promoter       lac promoter: promoter for the E. coli lac operon
   5934..5950    +  protein_bind   lac operator: The lac repressor binds to the lac operator to inhibit transcription in E. coli. This inhibition can be relieved by adding lactose or isopropyl-β-D-thiogalactopyranoside (IPTG). lac repressor encoded by lacI
   5995..6013    +  promoter       T3 promoter: promoter for bacteriophage T3 RNA polymerase
   6041..6267    +  promoter       RSV promoter: Rous sarcoma virus enhancer/promoter
   6268..6448    +  LTR            5' LTR (truncated): truncated 5' long terminal repeat (LTR) from HIV-1
   6495..6620    +  misc_feature   HIV-1 Ψ: packaging signal of human immunodeficiency virus type 1
   6604..6967    +  CDS            HIV-1 gag (fragment): gag protein from human immunodeficiency virus 1; gag
   7113..7346    +  misc_feature   RRE: The Rev response element (RRE) of HIV-1 allows for Rev-dependent mRNA export from the nucleus to the cytoplasm.
   7723..7749    +  CDS            Rev (fragment): human immunodeficiency virus 1 (HIV-1) Rev protein; rev; enhances nuclear export of unspliced and incompletely spliced viral mRNAs
   7753..7993    +  promoter       U6 promoter: RNA polymerase III promoter for human U6 snRNA
   8023..8098    +  misc_RNA       gRNA scaffold: guide RNA scaffold for the Streptococcus pyogenes CRISPR/Cas9 system
   8154..8271    +  misc_feature   cPPT/CTS: central polypurine tract and central termination sequence of HIV-1
