[The description below was written by a language model from this plasmid's Addgene catalogue record and pLannotate feature annotations shown in this document.]
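Description:
IGF1R gRNA (BRDN0001146028) is a third-generation lentiviral CRISPR guide plasmid built on the lentiGuide-Puro backbone, carrying a single guide RNA directed against human IGF1R, the insulin-like growth factor 1 receptor tyrosine kinase. It is propagated in E. coli as a high-copy plasmid through a ColE1/pUC-type origin with ampicillin selection (AmpR, β-lactamase). The backbone also retains an f1 origin, an SV40 origin and remnants of lac, T7 and T3 cloning elements.

The lentiviral transfer cassette begins with an RSV promoter fused to a truncated HIV-1 5' LTR, which makes genomic RNA production in packaging cells Tat-independent. This is followed by the Ψ packaging signal with a partial gag sequence and the Rev response element for Rev-dependent nuclear export. Within the provirus, a human U6 RNA polymerase III promoter drives the IGF1R-specific spacer joined to the Streptococcus pyogenes Cas9 guide scaffold. A cPPT/CTS element sits between this unit and a second one, in which the EF-1α core promoter with its intron A expresses puromycin N-acetyltransferase so that transduced mammalian cells can be selected. A WPRE enhances transcript expression, and the ΔU3 3' LTR renders the integrated vector self-inactivating, with an SV40 polyadenylation signal downstream.

The plasmid does not encode Cas9, so it must be used with a separate Cas9 vector or in cells that already express the nuclease. The guide was designed against IGF1R reference transcripts and belongs to a human kinome gRNA collection, where it serves for knockout of IGF1R in human cells.
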