Addgene plasmid #76689: IGF1R gRNA (BRDN0001146028)
Purpose: 3rd generation lentiviral gRNA plasmid targeting human IGF1R
Depositing lab: John Doench & David Root. Depositing organization: Broad Institute. Publication: Optimized sgRNA design to maximize activity and minimize off-target effects of CRISPR-Cas9. Doench JG, Fusi N, Sullender M, Hegde M, Vaimberg EW, Donovan KF, Smith I, Tothova Z, Wilen C, Orchard R, Virgin HW, Listgarten J, Root DE. Nat Biotechnol. 2016 Jan 18. doi: 10.1038/nbt.3437. PubMed 26780180.
Backbone
  Vector backbone: lentiGuide-Puro
  Backbone manufacturer: Zhang Lab (Addgene plasmid # 52963)
  Vector type: Mammalian Expression, Lentiviral, CRISPR
  Selectable markers: Puromycin
Growth in bacteria
  Bacterial resistance: Ampicillin, 100 μg/mL
  Growth temperature: 37°C
  Growth strain: DH5alpha
  Copy number: High Copy
Gene/Insert
  Gene/Insert name: IGF1R (alt names: IGF1R; NM_000875.4)
  gRNA/shRNA sequence: GGTACAATGTGAAAGGCCGA
  Species: H. sapiens (human)
  Entrez Gene: IGF1R (a.k.a. CD221, IGFIR, IGFR, JTK13)
  Promoter: hU6
  Cloning method: Unknown
  Sequencing primers: 5′ U6-F; 3′ pS2-R
Terms and licenses: Academic/Nonprofit Terms; Industry Terms: Not Available to Industry
Depositor comments: The gRNA was designed to target the following Genbank reference sequence(s): NM_000875.4,NM_001291858.1. Note that this plasmid does NOT contain Cas9. It should be used in conjunction with lentiCas9-Blast (Addgene #52962) or otherwise with cell lines already expressing Cas9. Browse the full kinome gRNA library at http://www.addgene.org/pooled-library/broadgpp-human-kinome/ or visit http://www.broadinstitute.org/rnai/public/ for detailed protocols and information.
How to cite: IGF1R gRNA (BRDN0001146028) was a gift from John Doench & David Root (Addgene plasmid # 76689 ; http://n2t.net/addgene:76689 ; RRID:Addgene_76689)
