>Addgene plasmid #76689 | IGF1R gRNA (BRDN0001146028) | depositor partial sequence | sequence record 144149 | Target Sequence
GGTACAATGTGAAAGGCCGA
