>Addgene plasmid #76689 | IGF1R gRNA (BRDN0001146028) | addgene partial sequence | sequence record 186311 | hU6-F
GAAAGTAATAATTTCTTGGGTAGTTTGCAGTTTTAAAATTATGTTTTAAAATGGACTATCATATGCTTAC
CGTAACTTGAAAGTATTTCGATTTCTTGGCTTTATATATCTTGTGGAAAGGACGAAACACCGGGTACAAT
GTGAAAGGCCGAGTTTTAGAGCTAGAAATAGCAAGTTAAAATAAGGCTAGTCCGTTATCAACTTGAAAAA
GTGGCACCGAGTCGGTGCTTTTTTAAGCTTGGCGTAACTAGATCTTGAGACAAATGGCAGTATTCATCCA
CAATTTTAAAAGAAAAGGGGGGATTGGGGGGTACAGTGCAGGGGAAAGAATAGTAGACATAATAGCAACA
GACATACAAACTAAAGAATTACAAAAACAAATTACAAAAATTCAAAATTTTCGGGTTTATTACAGGGACA
GCAGAGATCCACTTTGGCGCCGGCTCGAGGGGGCCCGGGTGCAAAGATGGATAAAGTTTTAAACAGAGAG
GAATCTTTGCAGCTAATGGACCTTCTAGGTCTTGAAAGGAGTGGGAATTGGCTCCGGTGCCCGTCAGTGG
GCAGAGCGCA
